>Addgene plasmid #55943 | mStrawberry-Tubulin-6 | depositor partial sequence | sequence record 86847 | insert sequence
GACGTCAGATCCGCTAGCGCTACCGGTGGCTACCATGGTGAGCAAGGGCGAGGAGAATAACATGGCCATC
ATCAAGGAGTTCATGCGCTTCAAGGTGCGCATGGAGGGCTCCGTGAACGGCCACGAGTTCGAGATCGAGG
GCGAGGGCGAGGGCCGCCCCTACGAGGGCACCCAGACCGCCAAGCTGAAGGTGACCAAGGGTGGCCCCCT
GCCCTTCGCCTGGGACATCCTAACCCCCAACTTCACCTACGGCTCCAAGGCCTACGTGAAGCACCCCGCC
GACATCCCCGACTACTTGAAGCTGTCCTTCCCCGAGGGCTTCAAGTGGGAGCGCGTGATGAACTTCGAGG
ACGGCGGCGTGGTGACCGTGACCCAGGACTCCTCCCTGCAGGACGGCGAGTTCATCTACAAGGTGAAGCT
GCGCGGCACCAACTTCCCCTCCGACGGCCCCGTAATGCAGAAGAAGACCATGGGCTGGGAGGCCTCCTCC
GAGCGGATGTACCCCGAGGACGGCGCCCTGAAGGGCGAGATCAAGATGAGGCTGAAGCTGAAGGACGGCG
GCCACTACGACGCTGAGGTCAAGACCACCTACAAGGCCAAGAAGCCCGTGCAGCTGCCCGGCGCCTACAT
CGTCGGCATCAAGTTGGACATCACCTCCCACAACGAGGACTACACCATCGTGGAACTGTACGAACGCGCC
GAGGGCCGCCACTCCACCGGCGGCATGGACGAGCTGTACAAGTCCGGACTCAGATCTCGAGTGCGTGAGT
GCATCTCCATCCACGTTGGCCAGGCTGGTGTCCAGATTGGCAATGCCTGCTGGGAGCTCTACTGCCTGGA
ACACGGCATCCAGCCCGATGGCCAGATGCCAAGTGACAAGACCATTGGGGGAGGAGATGACTCCTTCAAC
ACCTTCTTCAGTGAGACGGGCGCTGGCAAGCACGTGCCCCGGGCTGTGTTTGTAGACTTGGAACCCACAG
TCATTGATGAAGTTCGCACTGGCACCTACCGCCAGCTCTTCCACCCTGAGCAGCTCATCAC
