>Addgene plasmid #55943 | mStrawberry-Tubulin-6 | depositor partial sequence | sequence record 86848 | insert sequence 2
ATGGCAAGAAGTCCAAGCTGGAGTTCTCCATTTACCCAGCACCCCAGGTTTCCACAGCTGTAGTTGAGCC
CTACAACTCCATCCTCACCACCCACACCACCCTGGAGCACTCTGATTGTGCCTTCATGGTAGACAATGAG
GCCATCTATGACATCTGTCGTAGAAACCTCGATATCGAGCGCCCAACCTACACTAACCTTAACCGCCTTA
TTAGCCAGATTGTGTCCTCCATCACTGCTTCCCTGAGATTTGATGGAGCCCTGAATGTTGACCTGACAGA
ATTCCAGACCAACCTGGTGCCCTACCCCCGCATCCACTTCCCTCTGGCCACATATGCCCCTGTCATCTCT
GCTGAGAAAGCCTACCATGAACAGCTTTCTGTAGCAGAGATCACCAATGCTTGCTTTGAGCCAGCCAACC
AGATGGTGAAATGTGACCCTCGCCATGGTAAATACATGGCTTGCTGCCTGTTGTACCGTGGTGACGTGGT
TCCCAAAGATGTCAATGCTGCCATTGCCACCATCAAAACCAAGCGCAGCATCCAGTTTGTGGATTGGTGC
CCCACTGGCTTCAAGGTTGGCATCAACTACCAGCCTCCCACTGTGGTGCCTGGTGGAGACCTGGCCAAGG
TACAGAGAGCTGTGTGCATGCTGAGCAACACCACAGCCATTGCTGAGGCCTGGGCTCGCCTGGACCACAA
GTTTGACCTGATGTATGCCAAGCGTGCCTTTGTTCACTGGTACGTGGGTGAGGGGATGGAGGAAGGCGAG
TTTTCAGAGGCCCGTGAAGATATGGCTGCCCTTGAGAAGGATTATGAGGAGGTTGGTGTGGATTCTGTTG
AAGGAGAGGGTGAGGAAGAAGGAGAGGAATACTAAGGATCCACCGGATCTAGATAACTGATCATAATCAG
CCATACCACATTGAGAGG
