[The description below was written by a language model from this plasmid's Addgene catalogue record.]
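Description:
mStrawberry-Tubulin-6 is a mammalian expression plasmid that produces human alpha-tubulin (TUBA1B, also known as K-ALPHA-1) fused to the red-orange monomeric fluorescent protein mStrawberry. It is built on an mStrawberry vector backbone of about 4.75 kb (excluding the insert). It is maintained in E. coli as a high-copy plasmid under kanamycin selection. In mammalian cells it carries a neomycin resistance marker, so stably transfected lines can be selected with G418. No feature table is provided, so the origin of replication and the exact arrangement of the resistance cassette are not stated. The listed 3′ sequencing primer implies an SV40 polyadenylation signal downstream of the coding region.

Expression of the fusion is driven by the CMV promoter, a strong constitutive promoter in most mammalian cell lines. The record lists mStrawberry as the tag but does not say explicitly whether it sits at the N- or C-terminus of tubulin. It also does not define the "6" in the name, and the cloning method is recorded as unknown. When expressed, the tagged tubulin incorporates into the microtubule cytoskeleton alongside endogenous tubulin. This labels microtubules with fluorescence at an excitation maximum of 574 nm and emission maximum of 596 nm.

The construct's stated purpose is as a microtubule localization marker. It suits live- or fixed-cell fluorescence imaging of microtubule organization, including alongside spectrally distinct fluorescent proteins marking other structures.
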