Addgene plasmid #55943: mStrawberry-Tubulin-6
Purpose: Localization: Microtubules, Excitation: 574, Emission: 596
Depositing lab: Michael Davidson. Depositing organization: Florida State University, Tallahassee.
Backbone
  Vector backbone: mStrawberry
  Backbone size w/o insert (bp): 4750
  Vector type: Mammalian Expression
  Selectable markers: Neomycin (select with G418)
Growth in bacteria
  Bacterial resistance: Kanamycin, 50 μg/mL
  Growth temperature: 37°C
  Growth strain: DH5alpha
  Copy number: High Copy
Gene/Insert
  Gene/Insert name: Tubulin (alt name: NM_006082.2)
  Species: H. sapiens (human)
  Entrez Gene: TUBA1B (a.k.a. K-ALPHA-1)
  Promoter: CMV
  Tag / fusion protein: mStrawberry
  Cloning method: Unknown
  Sequencing primers: 5′ CMV-F; 3′ SV40pA-R
Terms and licenses: Academic/Nonprofit Terms; Industry Terms: Not Available to Industry
Depositor comments: . Excitation = 574; Emission = 596
How to cite: mStrawberry-Tubulin-6 was a gift from Michael Davidson (Addgene plasmid # 55943 ; http://n2t.net/addgene:55943 ; RRID:Addgene_55943)
